LOCUS       Exported 9168 bp DNA circular SYN 26-JUL-2021
DEFINITION  synthetic circular DNA
ACCESSION   .
VERSION     .
KEYWORDS    .
SOURCE      synthetic DNA construct
  ORGANISM  synthetic DNA construct
REFERENCE   1 (bases 1 to 9168)
  AUTHORS   .
  TITLE     Direct Submission
  JOURNAL   Exported Jul 26, 2021 from SnapGene 5.3.2 https://www.snapgene.com
FEATURES             Location/Qualifiers
     source          1..9168
                     /organism="synthetic DNA construct"
                     /mol_type="other DNA"
     misc_feature    2962..3227
                     /label=hU6 promoter
                     /note="hU6 promoter"
     misc_feature    3582..3887
                     /label=ccdB
                     /note="ccdB"
     misc_feature    3940..4032
                     /label=iCRISPR scaffold
                     /note="iCRISPR scaffold"
     misc_feature    4039..4586
                     /label=mPGK promoter
                     /note="mPGK promoter"
     misc_feature    4587..5255
                     /label=Puro-2A-BFP
                     /note="Puro-2A-BFP"
     misc_feature    5256..5783
                     /label=Thy1.1
                     /note="Thy1.1"
ORIGIN
        1 ctaaattgta agcgttaata ttttgttaaa attcgcgtta aatttttgtt aaatcagctc
       61 attttttaac caataggccg aaatcggcaa aatcccttat aaatcaaaag aatagaccga
      121 gatagggtnn nnnnnnnnnn nnnnnnnnnn nnnnnnnnnn nnnnnaaaga acgtggactc
      181 caacgtcaaa ggnnnnnnnn nnnnnnnnnn nnnnnnnnnn nnnnnnnnnn nnnnnnnnnn
      241 ntnnnnnnnn nnnnnnnnnn nnnnnnnnnn nnnnnnnnnn nnnnnnnnnn nnnnnnnnnn
      301 nnnnnnnnnn nnnnnnnnnn nnnnnnnnnn nnngnnnnnn nnnnnnnnnn nnnnnnnnnn
      361 nnnnnnnnnn nnnnnnnnnn nnnnnnnnnn nnnnnnnnnn nnnnnnnnnn nnnnnnnnnn
      421 nnnnnnnnnn nnnnnnnnnn nnnnnnnnnn nnnnnnnncc cattcgccat tcaggctgcg
      481 caactgttgg gaagggcgat cggtgcgggc ctcttcgcta ttacgccagc tggcgaaagg
      541 gggatgtgct gcaaggcgat taagttgggt aacgccaggg ttttcccagt cacgacgttg
      601 taaaacgacg gccagtgagc gcgcgtaata cgactcacta tagggcgaat tgactagtac
      661 ataacttacg gtaaatggcc cgcctggctg accgcccaac gacccccgcc cattgacgtc
      721 aataatgacg tatgttccca tagtaacgcc aatagggact ttccattgac gtcaatgggt
      781 ggagtattta cggtaaactg cccacttggc agtacatcaa gtgtatcata tgccaagtac
      841 gccccctatt gacgtcaatg acggtaaatg gcccgcctgg cattatgccc agtacatgac
      901 cttatgggac tttcctactt ggcagtacat ctacgtatta gtcatcgcta ttaccatggt
      961 gatgcggttt tggcagtaca tcaatgggcg tggatagcgg tttgactcac ggggatttcc
     1021 aagtctccac cccattgacg tcaatgggag tttgttttgg caccaaaatc aacgggactt
     1081 tccaaaatgt cgtaacaact ccgccccatt gacgcaaatg ggcggtaggc gtgtacggtg
     1141 ggaggtctat ataagcagcg cgttttgcct gtactgggtc tctctggtta gaccagatct
     1201 gagcctggga gctctctggc taactaggga acccactgct taagcctcaa taaagcttgc
     1261 cttgagtgct tcaagtagtg tgtgcccgtc tgttgtgtga ctctggtaac tagagatccc
     1321 tcagaccctt ttagtcagtg tggaaaatct ctagcagtgg cgcccgaaca gggacttgaa
     1381 agcgaaaggg aaaccagagg agctctctcg acgcaggact cggcttgctg aagcgcgcac
     1441 ggcaagaggc gaggggcggc gactggtgag tacgccaaaa attttgacta gcggaggcta
     1501 gaaggagaga gatgggtgcg agagcgtcag tattaagcgg gggagaatta gatcgcgatg
     1561 ggaaaaaatt cggttaaggc cagggggaaa gaaaaaatat aaattaaaac atatagtatg
     1621 ggcaagcagg gagctagaac gattcgcagt taatcctggc ctgttagaaa catcagaagg
     1681 ctgtagacaa atactgggac agctacaacc atcccttcag acaggatcag aagaacttag
     1741 atcattatat aatacagtag caaccctcta ttgtgtgcat caaaggatag agataaaaga
     1801 caccaaggaa gctttagaca agatagagga agagcaaaac aaaagtaaga ccaccgcaca
     1861 gcaagcggcc ggccgcgctg atcttcagac ctggaggagg agatatgagg gacaattgga
     1921 gaagtgaatt atataaatat aaagtagtaa aaattgaacc attaggagta gcacccacca
     1981 aggcaaagag aagagtggtg cagagagaaa aaagagcagt gggaatagga gctttgttcc
     2041 ttgggttctt gggagcagca ggaagcacta tgggcgcagc gtcaatgacg ctgacggtac
     2101 aggccagaca attattgtct ggtatagtgc agcagcagaa caatttgctg agggctattg
     2161 aggcgcaaca gcatctgttg caactcacag tctggggcat caagcagctc caggcaagaa
     2221 tcctggctgt ggaaagatac ctaaaggatc aacagctcct ggggatttgg ggttgctctg
     2281 gaaaactcat ttgcaccact gctgtgcctt ggaatgctag ttggagtaat aaatctctgg
     2341 aacagatttg gaatcacacg acctggatgg agtgggacag agaaattaac aattacacaa
     2401 gcttaataca ctccttaatt gaagaatcgc aaaaccagca agaaaagaat gaacaagaat
     2461 tattggaatt agataaatgg gcaagtttgt ggaattggtt taacataaca aattggctgt
     2521 ggtatataaa attattcata atgatagtag gaggcttggt aggtttaaga atagtttttg
     2581 ctgtactttc tatagtgaat agagttaggc agggatattc accattatcg tttcagaccc
     2641 acctcccaac cccgagggga cccgacaggc ccgaaggaat agaagaagaa ggtggagaga
     2701 gagacagaga cagatccatt cgattagtga acggatcggc actgcgtgcg ccaattctgc
     2761 agacaaatgg cagtattcat ccacaatttt aaaagaaaag gggggattgg ggggtacagt
     2821 gcaggggaaa gaatagtaga cataatagca acagacatac aaactaaaga attacaaaaa
     2881 caaattacaa aaattcaaaa ttttcgggtt tattacaggg acagcagaga tccagtttgg
     2941 ttagtaccgg gccctacgcg tccaaggtcg ggcaggaaga gggcctattt cccatgattc
     3001 cttcatattt gcatatacga tacaaggctg ttagagagat aattagaatt aatttgactg
     3061 taaacacaaa gatattagta caaaatacgt gacgtagaaa gtaataattt cttgggtagt
     3121 ttgcagtttt aaaattatgt tttaaaatgg actatcatat gcttaccgta acttgaaagt
     3181 atttcgattt cttggcttta tatatcttgt ggaaaggacg aaacaccggg tcttccgtaa
     3241 tctagaggat ccggcttact aaaagccaga taacagtatg cgtatttgcg cgctgatttt
     3301 tgcggtataa gaatatatac tgatatgtat acccgaagta tgtcaaaaag aggtatgcta
     3361 tgaagcagcg tattacagtg acagttgaca gcgacagcta tcagttgctc aaggcatata
     3421 tgatgtcaat atctccggtc tggtaagcac aaccatgcag aatgaagccc gtcgtctgcg
     3481 tgccgaacgc tggaaagcgg aaaatcagga agggatggct gaggtcgccc ggtttattga
     3541 aatgaacggc tcttttgctg acgagaacag gggctggtga aatgcagttt aaggtttaca
     3601 cctataaaag agagagccgt tatcgtctgt ttgtggatgt acagagtgat attattgaca
     3661 cgcccgggcg acggatggtg atccccctgg ccagtgcacg tctgctgtca gataaagtcc
     3721 cccgtgaact ttacccggtg gtgcatatcg gggatgaaag ctggcgcatg atgaccaccg
     3781 atatggccag tgtgccggtc tccgttatcg gggaagaagt ggctgatctc agccaccgcg
     3841 aaaatgacat caaaaacgcc attaacctga tgttctgggg aatataaatg tcaggctccc
     3901 ttatacacag ccagtctgca ggtcgaccat agaagacacg tttaagagct atgctggaaa
     3961 cagcatagca agtttaaata aggctagtcc gttatcaact tgaaaaagtg gcaccgagtc
     4021 ggtgcttttt ttggatccaa ttctaccggg taggggaggc gcttttccca aggcagtctg
     4081 gagcatgcgc tttagcagcc ccgctgggca cttggcgcta cacaagtggc ctctggcctc
     4141 gcacacattc cacatccacc ggtaggcgcc aaccggctcc gttctttggt ggccccttcg
     4201 cgccaccttc tactcctccc ctagtcagga agttcccccc cgccccgcag ctcgcgtcgt
     4261 gcaggacgtg acaaatggaa gtagcacgtc tcactagtct cgtgcagatg gacagcaccg
     4321 ctgagcaatg gaagcgggta ggcctttggg gcagcggcca atagcagctt tgctccttcg
     4381 ctttctgggc tcagaggctg ggaaggggtg ggtccggggg cgggctcagg ggcgggctca
     4441 ggggcggggc gggcgcccga aggtcctccg gaggcccggc attctgcacg cttcaaaagc
     4501 gcacgtctgc cgcgctgttc tcctcttcct catctccggg cctttcgacc tgcatccatc
     4561 tagatctcga gcagctgaag cttaccatga ccgagtacaa gcccacggtg cgcctcgcca
     4621 cccgcgacga cgtccccagg gccgtacgca ccctcgccgc cgcgttcgcc gactaccccg
     4681 ccacgcgcca caccgtcgat ccggaccgcc acatcgagcg ggtcaccgag ctgcaagaac
     4741 tcttcctcac gcgcgtcggg ctcgacatcg gcaaggtgtg ggtcgcggac gacggcgccg
     4801 cggtggcggt ctggaccacg ccggagagcg tcgaagcggg ggcggtgttc gccgagatcg
     4861 gcccgcgcat ggccgagttg agcggttccc ggctggccgc gcagcaacag atggaaggcc
     4921 tcctggcgcc gcaccggccc aaggagcccg cgtggttcct ggccaccgtc ggcgtctcgc
     4981 ccgaccacca gggcaagggt ctgggcagcg ccgtcgtgct ccccggagtg gaggcggccg
     5041 agcgcgccgg ggtgcccgcc ttcctggaga cctccgcgcc ccgcaacctc cccttctacg
     5101 agcggctcgg cttcaccgtc accgccgacg tcgaggtgcc cgaaggaccg cgcacctggt
     5161 gcatgacccg caagcccggt gccggcggcg ggtccggagg agagggcaga ggaagtctcc
     5221 taacatgcgg tgacgtggag gagaatcctg gcccaaccat gggtcttttc tgcagtcacc
     5281 gtcctcgagg caccatgaac ccagccatca gcgtcgctct cctgctctca gtcttgcagg
     5341 tgtcccgagg gcagaaggtg accagcctga cagcctgcct ggtgaaccaa aaccttcgcc
     5401 tggactgccg ccatgagaat aacaccaagg ataactccat ccagcatgag ttcagcctga
     5461 cccgagagaa gaggaagcac gtgctctcag gcacccttgg gatacccgag cacacgtacc
     5521 gctcccgcgt caccctctcc aaccagccct atatcaaggt ccttacccta gccaacttca
     5581 ccaccaagga tgagggcgac tacttttgtg agcttcgcgt ctcgggcgcg aatcccatga
     5641 gctccaataa aagtatcagt gtgtatagag acaagctggt caagtgtggc ggcataagcc
     5701 tgctggttca gaacacatcc tggatgctgc tgctgctgct ttccctctcc ctcctccaag
     5761 ccctggactt catttctctg tgagcggccg ctcaacctct ggattacaaa atttgtgaaa
     5821 gattgactgg tattcttaac tatgttgctc cttttacgct atgtggatac gctgctttaa
     5881 tgcctttgta tcatgctatt gcttcccgta tggctttcat tttctcctcc ttgtataaat
     5941 cctggttgct gtctctttat gaggagttgt ggcccgttgt caggcaacgt ggcgtggtgt
     6001 gcactgtgtt tgctgacgca acccccactg gttggggcat tgccaccacc tgtcagctcc
     6061 tttccgggac tttcgctttc cccctcccta ttgccacggc ggaactcatc gccgcctgcc
     6121 ttgcccgctg ctggacaggg gctcggctgt tgggcactga caattccgtg gtgttgtcgg
     6181 ggaaatcatc gtcctttcct tggctgctcg cctgtgttgc cacctggatt ctgcgcggga
     6241 cgtccttctg ctacgtccct tcggccctca atccagcgga ccttccttcc cgcggcctgc
     6301 tgccggctct gcggcctctt ccgcgtctac gccttcgccc tcagacgagt cggatctccc
     6361 tttgggccgc ctccccgcag gtacctttaa gaccaatgac ttacaaggca gctgtagatc
     6421 ttagccactt tttaaaagaa aaggggggac tggaagggct aattcactcc caaagaagtc
     6481 aagatctgct ttttgcctgt actgggtctc tctggttaga ccagagtctc tctggttaga
     6541 ccagatctga gcctgggagc tctctggcta actagggaac ccactgctta agcctcaata
     6601 aagcttgcct tgagtgcttc aagtagtgtg tgcccgtctg ttgtgtgact ctggtaacta
     6661 gagatccctc agaccctttt agtcagtgtg gaaaatctct agcagtttaa acccgctgat
     6721 cagcctcgac tgtgccttct agttgccagc catctgttgt ttgcccctcc cccgtgcctt
     6781 ccttgaccct ggaaggtgcc actcccactg tcctttccta ataaaatgag gaaattgcat
     6841 cgcattgtct gagtaggtgt cattctattc tggggggtgg ggtggggcag gacagcaagg
     6901 gggaggattg ggaagtcaat agcaggcatg ctggggatgc ggtgggctct atgggcggcc
     6961 gttaattaag cttttgttcc ctttagtgag ggttaattgc gcgcttggcg taatcatggt
     7021 catagctgtt tcctgtgtga aattgttatc cgctcacaat tccacacaac atacgagccg
     7081 gaagcataaa gtgtaaagcc tggggtgcct aatgagtgag ctaactcaca ttaattgcgt
     7141 tgcgctcact gcccgctttc cagtcgggaa acctgtcgtg ccagctgcat taatgaatcg
     7201 gccaacgcgc ggggagaggc ggtttgcgta ttgggcgctc ttccgcttcc tcgctcactg
     7261 actcgctgcg ctcggtcgtt cggctgcggc gagcggtatc agctcactca aaggcggtaa
     7321 tacggttatc cacagaatca ggggataacg caggaaagaa catgtgagca aaaggccagc
     7381 aaaaggccag gaaccgtaaa aaggccgcgt tgctggcgtt tttccatagg ctccgccccc
     7441 ctgacgagca tcacaaaaat cgacgctcaa gtcagaggtg gcgaaacccg acaggactat
     7501 aaagatacca ggcgtttccc cctggaagct ccctcgtgcg ctctcctgtt ccgaccctgc
     7561 cgcttaccgg atacctgtcc gcctttctcc cttcgggaag cgtggcgctt tctcatagct
     7621 cacgctgtag gtatctcagt tcggtgtagg tcgttcgctc caagctgggc tgtgtgcacg
     7681 aaccccccgt tcagcccgac cgctgcgcct tatccggtaa ctatcgtctt gagtccaacc
     7741 cggtaagaca cgacttatcg ccactggcag cagccactgg taacaggatt agcagagcga
     7801 ggtatgtagg cggtgctaca gagttcttga agtggtggcc taactacggc tacactagaa
     7861 ggacagtatt tggtatctgc gctctgctga agccagttac cttcggaaaa agagttggta
     7921 gctcttgatc cggcaaacaa accaccgctg gtagcggtgg tttttttgtt tgcaagcagc
     7981 agattacgcg cagaaaaaaa ggatctcaag aagatccttt gatcttttct acggggtctg
     8041 acgctcagtg gaacgaaaac tcacgttaag ggattttggt catgagatta tcaaaaagga
     8101 tcttcaccta gatcctttta aattaaaaat gaagttttaa atcaatctaa agtatatatg
     8161 agtaaacttg gtctgacagt taccaatgct taatcagtga ggcacctatc tcagcgatct
     8221 gtctatttcg ttcatccata gttgcctgac tccccgtcgt gtagataact acgatacggg
     8281 agggcttacc atctggcccc agtgctgcaa tgataccgcg agacccacgc tcaccggctc
     8341 cagatttatc agcaataaac cagccagccg gaagggccga gcgcagaagt ggtcctgcaa
     8401 ctttatccgc ctccatccag tctattaatt gttgccggga agctagagta agtagttcgc
     8461 cagttaatag tttgcgcaac gttgttgcca ttgctacagg catcgtggtg tcacgctcgt
     8521 cgtttggtat ggcttcattc agctccggtt cccaacgatc aaggcgagtt acatgatccc
     8581 ccatgttgtg caaaaaagcg gttagctcct tcggtcctcc gatcgttgtc agaagtaagt
     8641 tggccgcagt gttatcactc atggttatgg cagcactgca taattctctt actgtcatgc
     8701 catccgtaag atgcttttct gtgactggtg agtactcaac caagtcattc tgagaatagt
     8761 gtatgcggcg accgagttgc tcttgcccgg cgtcaatacg ggataatacc gcgccacata
     8821 gcagaacttt aaaagtgctc atcattggaa aacgttcttc ggggcgaaaa ctctcaagga
     8881 tcttaccgct gttgagatcc agttcgatgt aacccactcg tgcacccaac tgatcttcag
     8941 catcttttac tttcaccagc gtttctgggt gagcaaaaac aggaaggcaa aatgccgcaa
     9001 aaaagggaat aagggcgaca cggaaatgtt gaatactcat actcttcctt tttcaatatt
     9061 attgaagcat ttatcagggt tattgtctca tgagcggata catatttgaa tgtatttaga
     9121 aaaataaaca aataggggtt ccgcgcacat ttccccgaaa agtgccac
//
